>Addgene plasmid #162384 | pGP-JFRC59-13XLexAop2-IVS-Syn21-jGCaMP8m-p10 | addgene full sequence | sequence record 331878 | Addgene NGS Result
AGACGAAAGGGCCTCGTGATACGCCTATTTTTATAGGTTAATGTCATGATAATAATGGTTTCTTAGACTC
AGGTGGCACTTTTCGGGGAAATGTGCGCGGAACCCCTATTTGTTTATTTTTCTAAATACATTCAAATATG
TATCCGCTCATGAGACAATAACCCTGATAAATGCTTCAATAATATTGAAAAAGGAAGAGTATGAGTATTC
AACATTTCCGTGTCGCCCTTATTCCCTTTTTTGCGGCATTTTGCCTTCCTGTTTTTGCTCACCCAGAAAC
GCTGGTGAAAGTAAAAGATGCTGAAGATCAGTTGGGTGCACGAGTGGGTTACATCGAACTGGATCTCAAC
AGCGGTAAGATCCTTGAGAGTTTTCGCCCCGAAGAACGTTTTCCAATGATGAGCACTTTTAAAGTTCTGC
TATGTGGCGCGGTATTATCCCGTATTGACGCCGGGCAAGAGCAACTCGGTCGCCGCATACACTATTCTCA
GAATGACTTGGTTGAGTACTCACCAGTCACAGAAAAGCATCTTACGGATGGCATGACAGTAAGAGAATTA
TGCAGTGCTGCCATAACCATGAGTGATAACACTGCGGCCAACTTACTTCTGACAACGATCGGAGGACCGA
AGGAGCTAACCGCTTTTTTGCACAACATGGGGGATCATGTAACTCGCCTTGATCGTTGGGAACCGGAGCT
GAATGAAGCCATACCAAACGACGAGCGTGACACCACGATGCCTGTAGCAATGGCAACAACGTTGCGCAAA
CTATTAACTGGCGAACTACTTACTCTAGCTTCCCGGCAACAATTAATAGACTGGATGGAGGCGGATAAAG
TTGCAGGACCACTTCTGCGCTCGGCCCTTCCGGCTGGCTGGTTTATTGCTGATAAATCTGGAGCCGGTGA
GCGTGGGTCTCGCGGTATCATTGCAGCACTGGGGCCAGATGGTAAGCCCTCCCGTATCGTAGTTATCTAC
ACGACGGGGAGTCAGGCAACTATGGATGAACGAAATAGACAGATCGCTGAGATAGGTGCCTCACTGATTA
AGCATTGGTAACTGTCAGACCAAGTTTACTCATATATACTTTAGATTGATTTAAAACTTCATTTTTAATT
TAAAAGGATCTAGGTGAAGATCCTTTTTGATAATCTCATGACCAAAATCCCTTAACGTGAGTTTTCGTTC
CACTGAGCGTCAGACCCCGTAGAAAAGATCAAAGGATCTTCTTGAGATCCTTTTTTTCTGCGCGTAATCT
GCTGCTTGCAAACAAAAAAACCACCGCTACCAGCGGTGGTTTGTTTGCCGGATCAAGAGCTACCAACTCT
TTTTCCGAAGGTAACTGGCTTCAGCAGAGCGCAGATACCAAATACTGTTCTTCTAGTGTAGCCGTAGTTA
GGCCACCACTTCAAGAACTCTGTAGCACCGCCTACATACCTCGCTCTGCTAATCCTGTTACCAGTGGCTG
CTGCCAGTGGCGATAAGTCGTGTCTTACCGGGTTGGACTCAAGACGATAGTTACCGGATAAGGCGCAGCG
GTCGGGCTGAACGGGGGGTTCGTGCACACAGCCCAGCTTGGAGCGAACGACCTACACCGAACTGAGATAC
CTACAGCGTGAGCTATGAGAAAGCGCCACGCTTCCCGAAGGGAGAAAGGCGGACAGGTATCCGGTAAGCG
GCAGGGTCGGAACAGGAGAGCGCACGAGGGAGCTTCCAGGGGGAAACGCCTGGTATCTTTATAGTCCTGT
CGGGTTTCGCCACCTCTGACTTGAGCGTCGATTTTTGTGATGCTCGTCAGGGGGGCGGAGCCTATGGAAA
AACGCCAGCAACGCGGCCTTTTTACGGTTCCTGGCCTTTTGCTGGCCTTTTGCTCACATGTTACCGTCGA
CGATGTAGGTCACGGTCTCGAAGCCGCGGTGCGGGTGCCAGGGCGTGCCCTTGGGCTCCCCGGGCGCGTA
CTCCACCTCACCCATCTGGTCCATCATGATGAACGGGTCGAGGTGGCGGTAGTTGATCCCGGCGAACGCG
CGGCGCACCGGGAAGCCCTCGCCCTCGAAACCGCTGGGCGCGGTGGTCACGGTGAGCACGGGACGTGCGA
CGGCGTCGGCGGGTGCGGATACGCGGGGCAGCGTCAGCGGGTTCTCGACGGTCACGGCGGGCATGTCGAC
AAGCCGAACATATGGGCGCGCCTAGTATGTATGTAAGTTAATAAAACCCATTTTTGCGGAAAGTAGATAA
AAAAAACATTTTTTTTTTTTACTGCACTGGATATCATTGAACTTATCTGATCAGTTTTAAATTTACTTCG
ATCCAAGGGTATTTGATGTACCAGGTTCTTTCGATTACCTCTCACTCAAAATGACATTCCACTCAAAGTC
AGCGCTGTTTGCCTCCTTCTCTGTCCACAGAAATATCGCCGTCTCTTTCGCCGCTGCGTCCGCTATCTCT
TTCGCCACCGTTTGTAGCGTTACGTAGCGTCAATGTCCGCCTTCAGTTGCATTTTGTCAGCGGTTTCGTG
ACGAAGCTCCAAGCGGTTTACGCCATCAATTAAACACAAAGTGCTGTGCCAAAACTCCTCTCGCTTCTTA
TTTTTGTTTGTTTTTTGAGTGATTGGGGTGGTGATTGGTTTTGGGTGGGTAAGCAGGGGAAAGTGTGAAA
AATCCCGGCAATGGGCCAAGAGGATCAGGAGCTATTAATTCGCGGAGGCAGCAAACACCCATCTGCCGAG
CATCTGAACAATGTGAGTAGTACATGTGCATACATCTTAAGTTCACTTGATCTATAGGAACTGCGATTGC
AACATCAAATTGTCTGCGGCGTGAGAACTGCGACCCACAAAAATCCCAAACCGCAATTGCACAAACAAAT
AGTGACACGAAACAGATTATTCTGGTAGCTGTTCTCGCTATATAAGACAATTTTTGAGATCATATCATGA
TCAAGACATCTAAAGGCATTCATTTTCGACTATATTCTTTTTTACAAAAAATATAACAACCAGATATTTT
AAGCTGATCCTAGATGCACAAAAAATAAATAAAAGTATAAACCTACTTCGTAGGATACTTCGGGGTACTT
TTTGTTCGGGGTTAGATGAGCATAACGCTTGTAGTTGATATTTGAGATCCCCTATCATTGCAGGGTGACA
GCGGAGCGGCTTCGCAGAGCTGCATTAACCAGGGCTTCGGGCAGGCCAAAAACTACGGCACGCTCCGGCC
ACCCAGTCCGCCGGAGGACTCCGGTTCAGGGAGCGGCCAACTAGCCGAGAACCTCACCTATGCCTGGCAC
AATATGGACATCTTTGGGGCGGTCAATCAGCCGGGCTCCGGATGGCGGCAGCTGGTCAACCGGACACGCG
GACTATTCTGCAACGAGCGACACATACCGGCGCCCAGGAAACATTTGCTCAAGAACGGTGAGTTTCTATT
CGCAGTCGGCTGATCTGTGTGAAATCTTAATAAAGGGTCCAATTACCAATTTGAAACTCAGTTTGCGGCG
TGGCCTATCCGGGCGAACTTTTGGCCGTGATGGGCAGTTCCGGTGCCGGAAAGACGACCCTGCTGAATGC
CCTTGCCTTTCGATCGCCGCAGGGCATCCAAGTATCGCCATCCGGGATGCGACTGCTCAATGGCCAACCT
GTGGACGCCAAGGAGATGCAGGCCAGGTGCGCCTATGTCCAGCAGGATGACCTCTTTATCGGCTCCCTAA
CGGCCAGGGAACACCTGATTTTCCAAGCCATGGTGCGGATGCCACGACATCTGACCTATCGGCAGCGAGT
GGCCCGCGTGGATCAGGTGATCCAGGAGCTTTCGCTCAGCAAATGTCAGCACACGATCATCGGTGTGCCC
GGCAGGGTGAAAGGTCTGTCCGGCGGAGAAAGGAAGCGTCTGGCATTCGCCTCCGAGGCTCTAACCGATC
CGCCGCTTCTGATCTGCGATGAGCCCACCTCCGGACTGGACTCCTTTACCGCCCACAGCGTCGTCCAGGT
GCTGAAGAAGCTGTCGCAGAAGGGCAAGACCGTCATCCTGACCATTCATCAGCCGTCTTCCGAGCTGTTT
GAGCTCTTTGACAAGATCCTTCTGATGGCCGAGGGCAGGGTAGCTTTCTTGGGCACTCCCAGCGAAGCCG
TCGACTTCTTTTCCTAGTGAGTTCGATGTGTTTATTAAGGGTATCTAGTATTACATAACATCTCAACTCC
TATCCAGCGTGGGTGCCCAGTGTCCTACCAACTACAATCCGGCGGACTTTTACGTACAGGTGTTGGCCGT
TGTGCCCGGACGGGAGATCGAGTCCCGTGATCGGATCGCCAAGATATGCGACAATTTTGCCATTAGCAAA
GTAGCCCGGGATATGGAGCAGTTGTTGGCCACCAAAAATCTGGAGAAGCCACTGGAGCAGCCGGAGAATG
GGTACACCTACAAGGCCACCTGGTTCATGCAGTTCCGGGCGGTCCTGTGGCGATCCTGGCTGTCGGTGCT
CAAGGAACCACTCCTCGTAAAAGTGCGACTTATTCAGACAACGGTGAGTGGTTCCAGTGGAAACAAATGA
TATAACGCTTACAATTCTTGGAAACAAATTCGCTAGATTTTAGATAGAATTGCCTGATTCCACACCCTTC
TTAGTTTTTTTCAATGAGATGTATAGTTTATAGTTTTGCAGAAGATAAATAAATTTCATTTAACTCGCGA
ATATTAATGAGATGCGAGTAACATTTTAATTTGCAGATGGTTGCCATCTTGATTGGCCTCATCTTTTTGG
GCCAACAACTCACGCAAGTGGGTGTGATGAATATCAACGGAGCCATCTTCCTCTTCCTGACCAACATGAC
CTTTCAAAACGTCTTTGCCACGATAAATGTAAGTCATGTTTAGAATACATTTGCATTTCAATAATTTACT
AACTTTCTAATGAATCGATTCGATTTAGGTGTTCACCTCAGAGCTGCCAGTTTTTATGAGGGAGGCCCGA
AGTCGACTTTATCGCTGTGACACATACTTTCTGGGCAAAACGATTGCCGAATTGCCGCTTTTTCTCACAG
TGCCACTGGTCTTCACGGCGATTGCCTATCCGATGATCGGACTGCGGGCCGGAGTGCTGCACTTCTTCAA
CTGCCTGGCGCTGGTCACTCTGGTGGCCAATGTGTCAACGTCCTTCGGATATCTAATATCCTGCGCCAGC
TCCTCGACCTCGATGGCGCTGTCTGTGGGTCCGCCGGTTATCATACCATTCCTGCTCTTTGGCGGCTTCT
TCTTGAACTCGGGCTCGGTGCCAGTATACCTCAAATGGTTGTCGTACCTCTCATGGTTCCGTTACGCCAA
CGAGGGTCTGCTGATTAACCAATGGGCGGACGTGGAGCCGGGCGAAATTAGCTGCACATCGTCGAACACC
ACGTGCCCCAGTTCGGGCAAGGTCATCCTGGAGACGCTTAACTTCTCCGCCGCCGATCTGCCGCTGGACT
ACGTGGGTCTGGCCATTCTCATCGTGAGCTTCCGGGTGCTCGCATATCTGGCTCTAAGACTTCGGGCCCG
ACGCAAGGAGTAGCCGACATATATCCGAAATAACTGCTTGTTTTTTTTTTTTACCATTATTACCATCGTG
TTTACTGTTTATTGCCCCCTCAAAAAGCTAATGTAATTATATTTGTGCCAATAAAAACAAGATATGACCT
ATAGAATACAAGTATTTCCCCTTCGAACATCCCCACAAGTAGACTTTGGATTTGTCTTCTAACCAAAAGA
CTTACACACCTGCATACCTTACATCAAAAACTCGTTTATCGCTACATAAAACACCGGGATATATTTTTTA
TATACATACTTTTCAAATCGCGCGCCCTCTTCATAATTCACCTCCACCACACCACGTTTCGTAGTTGCTC
TTTCGCTGTCTCCCACCCGCTCTCCGCAACACATTCACCTTTTGTTCGACGACCTTGGAGCGACTGTCGT
TAGTTCCGCGCGATTCGGTTCGCTCAAATGGTTCCGAGTGGTTCATTTCGTCTCAATAGAAATTAGTAAT
AAATATTTGTATGTACAATTTATTTGCTCCAATATATTTGTATATATTTCCCTCACAGCTATATTTATTC
TAATTTAATATTATGACTTTTTAAGGTAATTTTTTGTGACCTGTTCGGAGTGATTAGCGTTACAATTTGA
ACTGAAAGTGACATCCAGTGTTTGTTCCTTGTGTAGATGCATCTCAAAAAAATGGTGGGCATAATAGTGT
TGTTTATATATATCAAAAATAACAACTATAATAATAAGAATACATTTAATTTAGAAAATGCTTGGATTTC
ACTGGAACTAGGGCGCGCCTCCGGAACATAATGGTGCAGGGCGCTGACTTCCGCGTTTCCAGACTTTACG
AAACACGGAAACCGAAGACCATTCATGTTGTTGCTCAGGTCGCAGACGTTTTGCAGCAGCAGTCGCTTCA
CGTTCGCTCGCGTATCGGTGATTCATTCTGCTAACCAGTAAGGCAACCCCGCCAGCCTAGCCGGGTCCTC
AACGACAGGAGCACGATCATGCGCACCCGTGGCCAGGGCCGCAAGCTTGCATGCCTGCAGGTTACTGTAC
ATCCATACAGTAAGTACTGTACATCCATACAGTAAGTACTGTACATCCATACAGTAAGTACTGTACATCC
ATACAGTAAGTACTGTACATCCATACAGTAAGCGGAGACTCTAGCCCTAGGGCATGCCTGCAGGTTACTG
TACATCCATACAGTAAGTACTGTACATCCATACAGTAAGTACTGTACATCCATACAGTAAGCGGAGACTC
TAGCGCTAGCGCATGCCTGCAGGTTACTGTACATCCATACAGTAAGTACTGTACATCCATACAGTAAGTA
CTGTACATCCATACAGTAAGTACTGTACATCCATACAGTAAGTACTGTACATCCATACAGTAAGCGGAGA
CTCTAGCACTAGTGACGTCGAGCGCCGGAGTATAAATAGAGGCGCTTCGTCTACGGAGCGACAATTCAAT
TCAAACAAGCAAAGTGAACACGTCGCTAAGCGAAAGCTAAGCAAATAAACAAGCGCAGCTGAACAAGCTA
AACAATCTGCAGTAAAGTGCAAGTTAAAGTGAATCAATTAAAAGTAACCAGCAACCAAGTAAATCAACTG
CAACTACTGAAATCTGCCAAGAAGTAATTATTGAATACAAGAAGAGAACTCTGAATAGATCTAAAAGGTA
GGTTCAACCACTGATGCCTAGGCACACCGAAACGACTAACCCTAATTCTTATCCTTTACTTCAGGCGGCC
GCAACTTAAAAAAAAAAATCAAAATGCACCACCACCATCATCATACCAGGCGGAAAAAGACCTTCAAAGA
GGTCGCCACAGCCGTGAAAATCATCGGCCGATTGATGGGATTGAAGATTAACGTGTATATTAAGGCCGAT
AAACAGAAGAACGGCATCAAGGCCAATTTCCATATACGGCACAACATCGAAGACGGAGGCGTCCAGCTGG
CCTACCATTACCAGCAGAACACACCTATCGGCGATGGACCGGTGCTGTTGCCGGATAATCACTACCTGAG
TGTGGAAAGTAAGTTGTCGAAGGACCCTAACGAAAAACGCGACCACATGGTGTTGCTCGAATTCGTGACG
GCGGCCGGAATCACACTGGGTATGGACGAACTGTACAAGGGCGGAACCGGAGGATCGATGGTAAGCAAAG
GCGAGGAGCTGTTTACCGGCGTGGTGCCGATTTTGGTGGAGTTGGACGGCGATGTCAACGGCCACAAGTT
CAGCGTGAGCGGTGAGGGTGAGGGCGATGCAACCTACGGCAAACTGACATTGAAATTCATCTGCACCACG
GGAAAACTCCCGGTTCCATGGCCAACACTGGTCACCACTCTGACTTATGGCGTTCAGTGCTTTAGCCGGT
ACCCCGACCATATGAAACAGCATGACTTCTTTAAGTCCGCGATGCCCGAGGGTTACATCCAAGAGCGAAC
AATCTTCTTCAAGGATGACGGCAATTACAAGACGCGCGCAGAAGTCAAGTTCGAGGGCGATACCCTGGTG
AACAGGATTGAATTGAAAGGCATTGACTTTAAGGAGGATGGAAACATCCTGGGCCATAAGCTGGAGTACA
ACCTGCCGGACCAGCTGACAGAGGAGCAAATCGCGGAGTACAAGGAAGCCTTTAGCCTGTTCGACAAGGA
CGGTGATGGCACGATTACCACAAAAGAGTTGGGCACCGTCATGCGCAGTCTGGGACAAAATCCTACTGAA
GCTGAGCTGCAGGACATGATTAACGAGGTCGATGCAGATGGCGACGGCACTATCGACTTTCCCGAGTTCT
TGACAATGATGGCCCGCAAGATGAAGTACCGGGATACCGAGGAGGAGATCCGCGAAGCCTTTGGCGTGTT
CGATAAAGACGGCAATGGCTACATTAGCGCTGCGGAGCTGCGCCATGTCATGACCAACTTGGGCGAGAAG
CTCACGGACGAGGAAGTGGACGAAATGATACGCGAAGCGGACATCGATGGCGATGGCCAGGTCAACTATG
AGGAATTCGTTCAAATGATGACCGCAAAGTAAGGTGTACAAATCTAGAATGAATCGTTTTTAAAATAACA
AATCAATTGTTTTATAATATTCGTACGATTCTTTGATTATGTAATAAAATGTGATCATTAGGAAGATTAC
GAAAAATATAAAAAATATGAGTTCTGTGTGTATAACAAATGCTGTAAACGCCACAATTGTGTTTGTTGCA
AATAAACCCATGATTATTTGATTAAAATTGTTGTTTTCTTTGTTCATAGACAATAGTGTGTTTTGCCTAA
ACGTGTACTGCATAAACTCCATGCGAGTGTATAGCGAGCTAGTGGCTAACGCTTGCCCCACCAAAGTAGA
TTCGTCAAAATCCTCAATTTCATCACCCTCCTCCAAGTTTAACATTTGGCCGTCGGAATTAACTTCTAAA
GATGCCACATAATCTAATAAATGAAATAGAGATTCAAACGTGGCGTCATCGTCCGTTTCGACCATTTCCG
AAAAGAACTCGGGCATAAACTCTATGATTTCTCTGGACGTGGTGTTGTCGAAACTCTCAAAGTACGCAGT
CAGGAACGTGCGCGACATGTCGTCGGGAAACTCGCGCGGAAACATGTTGTTGTAACCGAACGGGTCCCAT
AGCGCCAAAACCAAATCTGCCAGCGTCAATAGAATGAGCACGATGCCGACAATGGAGCTGGCTTGGATAG
CGATTCGAGTTAACGGCCGGCCGTTTAAACGAATTCTTGA
Features (pLannotate 1.2.2; 11 found; start..end, strand, type, name):
     96..200     +  promoter       AmpR promoter: bla
    201..1061    +  CDS            AmpR: β-lactamase; bla; confers resistance to ampicillin, carbenicillin, and related antibiotics
   1232..1820    +  rep_origin     ori: high-copy-number ColE1/pMB1/pBR322/pUC origin of replication
   1907..1976    +  protein_bind   attB: attB site for the φC31 integrase (Groth et al., 2000) phage φC31 integrase
   2192..6311    +  gene           mini-white: white; This modified version of the white gene lacks part of the first intron.
   6316..6471    +  CDS            YPB1_ECOLX (fragment): Protein predicted: Swiss-Prot protein existence level 4. From Escherichia coli.
   6553..6572    -  misc_feature   MCS (fragment): pUC18/19 multiple cloning site
   6955..7193    +  promoter       hsp70 promoter: Drosophila melanogaster hsp70Bb promoter
   7208..7274    +  intron         Mhc intron: modified Drosophila myosin heavy chain intron 16 (Pfeiffer et al., 2010)
   7361..8569    +  CDS            GCaMP2 (fragment): GCaMP2 is a basic (constitutively fluorescent) green fluorescent protein published in 2006, derived from Aequorea victoria.
   8603..9259    -  CDS            P74 (fragment): PIF0_NPVAC - Experimental evidence at protein level: Swiss-Prot protein existence level 1. Plays an essential role for oral infectivity of occlusion- derived virus (ODV) and functions also in host midgut attachment and fusion by binding to a specific host receptor. From Autographa californica nuclear polyhedrosis virus (AcMNPV).
