[The description below was written by a language model from this plasmid's Addgene catalogue record and pLannotate feature annotations shown in this document.]
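Description:
pGP-JFRC59-13XLexAop2-IVS-Syn21-jGCaMP8m-p10 is a Drosophila melanogaster transgenesis and expression plasmid built on the pJFRC59 backbone. It delivers the fast genetically encoded calcium indicator jGCaMP8m (variant 686) under control of the LexA binary expression system. In bacteria it is maintained through a ColE1/pUC-type origin and selected with ampicillin via the bla gene. The catalogue lists it as low copy even though the annotated origin is of the high-copy family. For fly work it carries a φC31 attB site, which allows integrase-mediated insertion into a genomic attP landing site. It also carries a mini-white marker, whose eye-colour phenotype identifies transformants.

As the name indicates, the expression cassette begins with 13 copies of the LexA operator, although these were not picked up as a feature in the automated annotation. They lie upstream of the Drosophila hsp70Bb promoter, which serves as the basal promoter, so transcription depends on a LexA-based transactivator supplied by a driver line. A modified myosin heavy chain intron (the IVS) follows. The Syn21 translational enhancer named in the title would come next, and both elements are intended to boost expression. The 1,269 bp jGCaMP8m coding sequence is annotated by homology as a GCaMP2 fragment. It combines jellyfish GFP-derived sequence with rat and chicken components, carries an N-terminal 6xHis tag, and has the recorded A25G and F286Y changes. The downstream region annotated as an AcMNPV P74 fragment on the reverse strand probably corresponds to the baculoviral p10 terminator named in the title. The construct is used to generate flies for cell-type-specific imaging of neural calcium activity with rapid kinetics.
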