Addgene plasmid #162384: pGP-JFRC59-13XLexAop2-IVS-Syn21-jGCaMP8m-p10
Purpose: LexA activated transgene expression of ultrafast protein calcium sensor under the hsp70 promoter in D. melanogaster
Depositing lab: GENIE Project. Depositing organization: HHMI, Janelia Research Campus. Publication: jGCaMP8 Fast Genetically Encoded Calcium Indicators. Zhang Y, Rózsa M, Bushey D, Zheng J, Reep D, Broussard GJ, Tsang A, Tsegaye G, Patel R, Narayan S, Li JX, Zhang R, Ahrens MB, Turner GC, Wang SS-H, Svoboda K, Korff W, Schreiter ER, Hasseman JP, Kolb I, Looger LL. Janelia Research Campus, Online Resource (2020) doi:10.25378/janelia.13148243.
Backbone
  Vector backbone: pJFRC59
  Backbone manufacturer: Gerald Rubin
  Vector type: Insect Expression
Growth in bacteria
  Bacterial resistance: Ampicillin, 100 μg/mL
  Growth temperature: 37°C
  Growth strain: NEB Stable
  Copy number: Low Copy
Gene/Insert
  Gene/Insert name: jGCaMP8m (alt name: variant 686)
  Species: R. norvegicus (rat), G. gallus (chicken); A. victoria (jellyfish)
  Insert size (bp): 1269
  Mutation: A25G F286Y
  Promoter: hsp70
  Tag / fusion protein: 6xHis (N terminal on insert)
  Cloning method: Gibson Cloning
Terms and licenses: Academic/Nonprofit Terms; Industry Terms: Not Available to Industry
Depositor comments: For additional description and application data, see Zhang & Rózsa et al. (2023). Fast and sensitive GCaMP calcium indicators for imaging neural populations. Nature, 615(7954), 884–891. https://doi.org/10.1038/s41586-023-05828-9.
How to cite: pGP-JFRC59-13XLexAop2-IVS-Syn21-jGCaMP8m-p10 was a gift from GENIE Project (Addgene plasmid # 162384 ; http://n2t.net/addgene:162384 ; RRID:Addgene_162384)
