>Addgene plasmid #162384 | pGP-JFRC59-13XLexAop2-IVS-Syn21-jGCaMP8m-p10 | depositor partial sequence | sequence record 314717 | jGCaMP8m insert
ATGCACCACCACCATCATCATACCAGGCGGAAAAAGACCTTCAAAGAGGTCGCCACAGCCGTGAAAATCA
TCGGCCGATTGATGGGATTGAAGATTAACGTGTATATTAAGGCCGATAAACAGAAGAACGGCATCAAGGC
CAATTTCCATATACGGCACAACATCGAAGACGGAGGCGTCCAGCTGGCCTACCATTACCAGCAGAACACA
CCTATCGGCGATGGACCGGTGCTGTTGCCGGATAATCACTACCTGAGTGTGGAAAGTAAGTTGTCGAAGG
ACCCTAACGAAAAACGCGACCACATGGTGTTGCTCGAATTCGTGACGGCGGCCGGAATCACACTGGGTAT
GGACGAACTGTACAAGGGCGGAACCGGAGGATCGATGGTAAGCAAAGGCGAGGAGCTGTTTACCGGCGTG
GTGCCGATTTTGGTGGAGTTGGACGGCGATGTCAACGGCCACAAGTTCAGCGTGAGCGGTGAGGGTGAGG
GCGATGCAACCTACGGCAAACTGACATTGAAATTCATCTGCACCACGGGAAAACTCCCGGTTCCATGGCC
AACACTGGTCACCACTCTGACTTATGGCGTTCAGTGCTTTAGCCGGTACCCCGACCATATGAAACAGCAT
GACTTCTTTAAGTCCGCGATGCCCGAGGGTTACATCCAAGAGCGAACAATCTTCTTCAAGGATGACGGCA
ATTACAAGACGCGCGCAGAAGTCAAGTTCGAGGGCGATACCCTGGTGAACAGGATTGAATTGAAAGGCAT
TGACTTTAAGGAGGATGGAAACATCCTGGGCCATAAGCTGGAGTACAACCTGCCGGACCAGCTGACAGAG
GAGCAAATCGCGGAGTACAAGGAAGCCTTTAGCCTGTTCGACAAGGACGGTGATGGCACGATTACCACAA
AAGAGTTGGGCACCGTCATGCGCAGTCTGGGACAAAATCCTACTGAAGCTGAGCTGCAGGACATGATTAA
CGAGGTCGATGCAGATGGCGACGGCACTATCGACTTTCCCGAGTTCTTGACAATGATGGCCCGCAAGATG
AAGTACCGGGATACCGAGGAGGAGATCCGCGAAGCCTTTGGCGTGTTCGATAAAGACGGCAATGGCTACA
TTAGCGCTGCGGAGCTGCGCCATGTCATGACCAACTTGGGCGAGAAGCTCACGGACGAGGAAGTGGACGA
AATGATACGCGAAGCGGACATCGATGGCGATGGCCAGGTCAACTATGAGGAATTCGTTCAAATGATGACC
GCAAAGTAA
